Addgene plasmid #116647: pHAGE-PTPN11-T73I
Purpose: Lentiviral expression of PTPN11 T73I
Depositing lab: Gordon Mills & Kenneth Scott. Depositing organization: Baylor College of Medicine. Publication: Systematic Functional Annotation of Somatic Mutations in Cancer. Ng PK, Li J, Jeong KJ, Shao S, Chen H, Tsang YH, Sengupta S, Wang Z, Bhavana VH, Tran R, Soewito S, Minussi DC, Moreno D, Kong K, Dogruluk T, Lu H, Gao J, Tokheim C, Zhou DC, Johnson AM, Zeng J, Ip CKM, Ju Z, Wester M, Yu S, Li Y, Vellano CP, Schultz N, Karchin R, Ding L, Lu Y, Cheung LWT, Chen K, Shaw KR, Meric-Bernstam F, Scott KL, Yi S, Sahni N, Liang H, Mills GB. Cancer Cell. 2018 Mar 12;33(3):450-462.e10. doi: 10.1016/j.ccell.2018.01.021. PubMed 29533785.
Backbone
  Vector backbone: pHAGE
  Vector type: Lentiviral
Growth in bacteria
  Bacterial resistance: Ampicillin, 100 μg/mL
  Growth temperature: 37°C
  Growth strain: Stbl3
  Copy number: High Copy
Gene/Insert
  Gene/Insert name: PTPN11
  Species: H. sapiens (human)
  Mutation: T73I
  Entrez Gene: PTPN11 (a.k.a. BPTP3, CFC, JMML, METCDS, NS1, PTP-1D, PTP2C, SH-PTP2, SH-PTP3, SHP2)
  Cloning method: Gateway Cloning
Terms and licenses: Academic/Nonprofit Terms; Industry Terms: Not Available to Industry
How to cite: pHAGE-PTPN11-T73I was a gift from Gordon Mills & Kenneth Scott (Addgene plasmid # 116647 ; http://n2t.net/addgene:116647 ; RRID:Addgene_116647)
