[The description below was written by a language model from this plasmid's Addgene catalogue record and pLannotate feature annotations shown in this document.]
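Description:
pHAGE-PTPN11-T73I is an HIV-1-based lentiviral expression plasmid of about 9.9 kb, built on the pHAGE backbone to deliver a mutant form of human PTPN11, the gene encoding the tyrosine phosphatase SHP2. It carries a threonine-to-isoleucine substitution at residue 73. In bacteria it is maintained through a high-copy ColE1/pUC-type origin and selected with ampicillin via the β-lactamase gene. The record lists a recombination-deficient strain, as is usual for plasmids with repeated LTR sequences.

The viral portion contains a truncated 5' LTR, the Ψ packaging signal with an adjoining gag fragment, the Rev response element, the cPPT/CTS and a self-inactivating ΔU3 3' LTR. Vector RNA can therefore be packaged and integrated when the viral proteins are supplied in trans, but the integrated provirus lacks LTR promoter activity. Between these elements, the human EF-1α promoter drives the PTPN11 open reading frame, which was introduced by Gateway recombination and is flanked by attB1 and attB2 sites. The annotation tool labels the PTPN11 match as a fragment, and the table does not indicate the mutation itself.

Downstream lie short T3 and T7 promoter sequences, a partial attB4 site and a V5 epitope sequence. Whether the V5 tag is fused in frame to the insert cannot be determined from the record. An EMCV IRES then directs translation of puromycin N-acetyltransferase from the same transcript, allowing puromycin selection of transduced cells, and a WPRE enhances transcript expression. The construct is intended for stable expression of this variant in mammalian cells, and it comes from a study that systematically annotated the function of somatic cancer mutations.
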