Features (pLannotate 1.2.2; 30 found; start..end, strand, type, name):
     26..126     +  CDS            Rev (fragment): human immunodeficiency virus 1 (HIV-1) Rev protein; rev; enhances nuclear export of unspliced and incompletely spliced viral mRNAs
    171..288     +  misc_feature   cPPT/CTS: central polypurine tract and central termination sequence of HIV-1
    336..1514    +  promoter       EF-1α promoter: strong constitutive promoter for human elongation factor EF-1α
   1535..1555    +  protein_bind   attB1: mutant version of attB; core recombination site for the Gateway® BP reaction BP Clonase™
   1561..2937    +  CDS            PTPN11 (fragment): PTN11_HUMAN - Also known as PTP2C, SHPTP2. Experimental evidence at protein level: Swiss-Prot protein existence level 1. Acts downstream of various receptor and cytoplasmic protein tyrosine kinases to participate in the signal transduction from the cell surface to the nucleus (PubMed:10655584, PubMed:18559669, PubMed:18829466, PubMed:26742426, PubMed:28074573). Positively regulates MAPK signal transduction pathway (PubMed:28074573). Dephosphorylates GAB1, ARHGAP35 and EGFR (PubMed:28074573). Dephosphorylates ROCK2 at 'Tyr-722' resulting in stimulation of its RhoA binding activity (PubMed:18559
   2945..2969    -  protein_bind   attB2: mutant version of attB; recombination site for the Gateway® BP reaction BP Clonase™
   2977..2995    +  promoter       T3 promoter: promoter for bacteriophage T3 RNA polymerase
   3021..3039    -  promoter       T7 promoter: promoter for bacteriophage T7 RNA polymerase
   3045..3063    -  protein_bind   attB4 (fragment): mutant version of attB; core recombination site for the Gateway® BP reaction BP Clonase™
   3119..3160    +  CDS            V5 tag: epitope tag from simian virus 5
   3286..3748    +  misc_feature   IRES: internal ribosome entry site (IRES) of the encephalomyocarditis virus (EMCV)
   3762..4359    +  CDS            PuroR (fragment): puromycin N-acetyltransferase; pac from Streptomyces; confers resistance to puromycin
   4375..4963    +  misc_feature   WPRE: woodchuck hepatitis virus posttranscriptional regulatory element
   4971..5036    +  CDS            nef (fragment): NEF_HV1Z2 - Experimental evidence at protein level: Swiss-Prot protein existence level 1. Extracellular Nef protein targets CD4(+) T-lymphocytes for apoptosis by interacting with CXCR4 surface receptors. From Human immunodeficiency virus type 1 group M subtype D (isolate Z2/CDC-Z34) (HIV-1).
   5038..5271    +  LTR            3' LTR (ΔU3): self-inactivating 3' long terminal repeat (LTR) from HIV-1
   5476..5580    +  promoter       AmpR promoter: bla
   5581..6441    +  CDS            AmpR: β-lactamase; bla; confers resistance to ampicillin, carbenicillin, and related antibiotics
   6612..7200    +  rep_origin     ori: high-copy-number ColE1/pMB1/pBR322/pUC origin of replication
   7383..7437    +  CDS            lacI (fragment): lac repressor; lacI; The lac repressor binds to the lac operator to inhibit transcription in E. coli. This inhibition can be relieved by adding lactose or isopropyl-β-D-thiogalactopyranoside (IPTG).
   7443..7536    +  rep_origin     SV40 ori (fragment): SV40 origin of replication
   7561..7598    +  CDS            lacI (fragment): lac repressor; lacI; The lac repressor binds to the lac operator to inhibit transcription in E. coli. This inhibition can be relieved by adding lactose or isopropyl-β-D-thiogalactopyranoside (IPTG).
   7611..7632    +  protein_bind   CAP binding site: CAP binding activates transcription in the presence of cAMP. E. coli catabolite activator protein
   7647..7677    +  promoter       lac promoter: promoter for the E. coli lac operon
   7685..7701    +  protein_bind   lac operator: The lac repressor binds to the lac operator to inhibit transcription in E. coli. This inhibition can be relieved by adding lactose or isopropyl-β-D-thiogalactopyranoside (IPTG). lac repressor encoded by lacI
   7735..7818    +  polyA_signal   SV40 poly(A) signal (fragment): SV40 polyadenylation signal
   7985..8314    +  CDS            nef (fragment): NEF_HV1BR - Experimental evidence at protein level: Swiss-Prot protein existence level 1. Extracellular Nef protein targets CD4(+) T-lymphocytes for apoptosis by interacting with CXCR4 surface receptors (PubMed:14990729). From Human immunodeficiency virus type 1 group M subtype B (isolate BRU/LAI) (HIV-1).
   8362..8619    +  LTR            5' LTR (truncated): truncated 5' long terminal repeat (LTR) from HIV-1
   8666..8791    +  misc_feature   HIV-1 Ψ: packaging signal of human immunodeficiency virus type 1
   8775..9113    +  CDS            HIV-1 gag (fragment): gag protein from human immunodeficiency virus 1; gag
   9288..9521    +  misc_feature   RRE: The Rev response element (RRE) of HIV-1 allows for Rev-dependent mRNA export from the nucleus to the cytoplasm.
>Addgene plasmid #116647 | pHAGE-PTPN11-T73I | addgene full sequence | sequence record 237733 | Addgene NGS Result
GGGATATTCACCATTATCGTTTCAGACCCACCTCCCAACCCCGAGGGGACCCGACAGGCCCGAAGGAATA
GAAGAAGAAGGTGGAGAGAGAGACAGAGACAGATCCATTCGATTAGTGAACGGATCTCGACGGTATCGCC
GAATTCACAAATGGCAGTATTCATCCACAATTTTAAAAGAAAAGGGGGGATTGGGGGGTACAGTGCAGGG
GAAAGAATAGTAGACATAATAGCAACAGACATACAAACTAAAGAATTACAAAAACAAATTACAAAAATTC
AAAATTTTCGGGTTTATTACAGGGACAGCAGAGATCCAGTTTGGACTAGTCGTGAGGCTCCGGTGCCCGT
CAGTGGGCAGAGCGCACATCGCCCACAGTCCCCGAGAAGTTGGGGGGAGGGGTCGGCAATTGAACCGGTG
CCTAGAGAAGGTGGCGCGGGGTAAACTGGGAAAGTGATGTCGTGTACTGGCTCCGCCTTTTTCCCGAGGG
TGGGGGAGAACCGTATATAAGTGCAGTAGTCGCCGTGAACGTTCTTTTTCGCAACGGGTTTGCCGCCAGA
ACACAGGTAAGTGCCGTGTGTGGTTCCCGCGGGCCTGGCCTCTTTACGGGTTATGGCCCTTGCGTGCCTT
GAATTACTTCCACCTGGCTGCAGTACGTGATTCTTGATCCCGAGCTTCGGGTTGGAAGTGGGTGGGAGAG
TTCGAGGCCTTGCGCTTAAGGAGCCCCTTCGCCTCGTGCTTGAGTTGAGGCCTGGCCTGGGCGCTGGGGC
CGCCGCGTGCGAATCTGGTGGCACCTTCGCGCCTGTCTCGCTGCTTTCGATAAGTCTCTAGCCATTTAAA
ATTTTTGATGACCTGCTGCGACGCTTTTTTTCTGGCAAGATAGTCTTGTAAATGCGGGCCAAGATCTGCA
CACTGGTATTTCGGTTTTTGGGGCCGCGGGCGGCGACGGGGCCCGTGCGTCCCAGCGCACATGTTCGGCG
AGGCGGGGCCTGCGAGCGCGGCCACCGAGAATCGGACGGGGGTAGTCTCAAGCTGGCCGGCCTGCTCTGG
TGCCTGGCCTCGCGCCGCCGTGTATCGCCCCGCCCTGGGCGGCAAGGCTGGCCCGGTCGGCACCAGTTGC
GTGAGCGGAAAGATGGCCGCTTCCCGGCCCTGCTGCAGGGAGCTCAAAATGGAGGACGCGGCGCTCGGGA
GAGCGGGCGGGTGAGTCACCCACACAAAGGAAAAGGGCCTTTCCGTCCTCAGCCGTCGCTTCATGTGACT
CCACGGAGTACCGGGCGCCGTCCAGGCACCTCGATTAGTTCTCGAGCTTTTGGAGTACGTCGTCTTTAGG
TTGGGGGGAGGGGTTTTATGCGATGGAGTTTCCCCACACTGAGTGGGTGGAGACTGAAGTTAGGCCAGCT
TGGCACTTGATGTAATTCTCCTTGGAATTTGCCCTTTTTGAGTTTGGATCTTGGTTCATTCTCAAGCCTC
AGACAGTGGTTCAAAGTTTTTTTCTTCCATTTCAGGTGTCGTGAAGCGGCCCTGCAGATATCAACAAGTT
TGTACAAAAAAGCAGGCACCATGACATCGCGGAGATGGTTTCACCCAAATATCACTGGTGTGGAGGCAGA
AAACCTACTGTTGACAAGAGGAGTTGATGGCAGTTTTTTGGCAAGGCCTAGTAAAAGTAACCCTGGAGAC
TTCACACTTTCCGTTAGAAGAAATGGAGCTGTCACCCACATCAAGATTCAGAACACTGGTGATTACTATG
ACCTGTATGGAGGGGAGAAATTTGCCATTTTGGCTGAGTTGGTCCAGTATTACATGGAACATCACGGGCA
ATTAAAAGAGAAGAATGGAGATGTCATTGAGCTTAAATATCCTCTGAACTGTGCAGATCCTACCTCTGAA
AGGTGGTTTCATGGACATCTCTCTGGGAAAGAAGCAGAGAAATTATTAACTGAAAAAGGAAAACATGGTA
GTTTTCTTGTACGAGAGAGCCAGAGCCACCCTGGAGATTTTGTTCTTTCTGTGCGCACTGGTGATGACAA
AGGGGAGAGCAATGACGGCAAGTCTAAAGTGACCCATGTTATGATTCGCTGTCAGGAACTGAAATACGAC
GTTGGTGGAGGAGAACGGTTTGATTCTTTGACAGATCTTGTGGAACATTATAAGAAGAATCCTATGGTGG
AAACATTGGGTACAGTACTACAACTCAAGCAGCCCCTTAACACGACTCGTATAAATGCTGCTGAAATAGA
AAGCAGAGTTCGAGAACTAAGCAAATTAGCTGAGACCACAGATAAAGTCAAACAAGGCTTTTGGGAAGAA
TTTGAGACACTACAACAACAGGAGTGCAAACTTCTCTACAGCCGAAAAGAGGGTCAAAGGCAAGAAAACA
AAAACAAAAATAGATATAAAAACATCCTGCCCTTTGATCATACCAGGGTTGTCCTACACGATGGTGATCC
CAATGAGCCTGTTTCAGATTACATCAATGCAAATATCATCATGCCTGAATTTGAAACCAAGTGCAACAAT
TCAAAGCCCAAAAAGAGTTACATTGCCACACAAGGCTGCCTGCAAAACACGGTGAATGACTTTTGGCGGA
TGGTGTTCCAAGAAAACTCCCGAGTGATTGTCATGACAACGAAAGAAGTGGAGAGAGGAAAGAGTAAATG
TGTCAAATACTGGCCTGATGAGTATGCTCTAAAAGAATATGGCGTCATGCGTGTTAGGAACGTCAAAGAA
AGCGCCGCTCATGACTATACGCTAAGAGAACTTAAACTTTCAAAGGTTGGACAAGGGAATACGGAGAGAA
CGGTCTGGCAATACCACTTTCGGACCTGGCCGGACCACGGCGTGCCCAGCGACCCTGGGGGCGTGCTGGA
CTTCCTGGAGGAGGTGCACCATAAGCAGGAGAGCATCATGGATGCAGGGCCGGTCGTGGTGCACTGCAGG
TAGAACCCAGCTTTCTTGTACAAAGTGGTGATATCCAATTAACCCTCACTAAAGGAAGATGATAGTTAAG
TGTAAGTTACCCTATAGTGAGTCGTATTACCACCCAACTTTTCTATACAAAGTGGTTGATATCCAGCACA
GTGGCGGCCGCTCGAGTCTAGAGGGCCCGCGGTTCGAAGGTAAGCCTATCCCTAACCCTCTCCTCGGTCT
CGATTCTACGCGTACCGGTTAGTAATGAGATCCCTCCCCCCCCCCTAACGTTACTGGCCGAAGCCGCTTG
GAATAAGGCCGGTGTGCGTTTGTCTATATGTTATTTTCCACCATATTGCCGTCTTTTGGCAATGTGAGGG
CCCGGAAACCTGGCCCTGTCTTCTTGACGAGCATTCCTAGGGGTCTTTCCCCTCTCGCCAAAGGAATGCA
AGGTCTGTTGAATGTCGTGAAGGAAGCAGTTCCTCTGGAAGCTTCTTGAAGACAAACAACGTCTGTAGCG
ACCCTTTGCAGGCAGCGGAACCCCCCACCTGGCGACAGGTGCCTCTGCGGCCAAAAGCCACGTGTATAAG
ATACACCTGCAAAGGCGGCACAACCCCAGTGCCACGTTGTGAGTTGGATAGTTGTGGAAAGAGTCAAATG
GCTCTCCTCAAGCGTATTCAACAAGGGGCTGAAGGATGCCCAGAAGGTACCCCATTGTATGGGATCTGAT
CTGGGGCCTCGGTGCACATGCTTTACATGTGTTTAGTCGAGGTTAAAAAAACGTCTAGGCCCCCCGAACC
ACGGGGACGTGGTTTTCCTTTGAAAAACACGATGATAATATGGCCACACATATGACCGAGTACAAGCCCA
CGGTGCGCCTCGCCACCCGCGACGACGTCCCCAGGGCCGTACGCACCCTCGCCGCCGCGTTCGCCGACTA
CCCCGCCACGCGCCACACCGTCGATCCGGACCGCCACATCGAGCGGGTCACCGAGCTGCAAGAACTCTTC
CTCACGCGCGTCGGGCTCGACATCGGCAAGGTGTGGGTCGCGGACGACGGCGCCGCGGTGGCGGTCTGGA
CCACGCCGGAGAGCGTCGAAGCGGGGGCGGTGTTCGCCGAGATCGGCCCGCGCATGGCCGAGTTGAGCGG
TTCCCGGCTGGCCGCGCAGCAACAGATGGAAGGCCTCCTGGCGCCGCACCGGCCCAAGGAGCCCGCGTGG
TTCCTGGCCACCGTCGGCGTCTCGCCCGACCACCAGGGCAAGGGTCTGGGCAGCGCCGTCGTGCTCCCCG
GAGTGGAGGCGGCCGAGCGCGCCGGGGTGCCCGCCTTCCTGGAGACCTCCGCGCCCCGCAACCTCCCCTT
CTACGAGCGGCTCGGCTTCACCGTCACCGCCGACGTCGAGGTGCCCGAAGGACCGCGCACCTGGTGCATG
ACCCGCAAGCCCGGTGCCTAAATCGATAGATCCTAATCAACCTCTGGATTACAAAATTTGTGAAAGATTG
ACTGGTATTCTTAACTATGTTGCTCCTTTTACGCTATGTGGATACGCTGCTTTAATGCCTTTGTATCATG
CTATTGCTTCCCGTATGGCTTTCATTTTCTCCTCCTTGTATAAATCCTGGTTGCTGTCTCTTTATGAGGA
GTTGTGGCCCGTTGTCAGGCAACGTGGCGTGGTGTGCACTGTGTTTGCTGACGCAACCCCCACTGGTTGG
GGCATTGCCACCACCTGTCAGCTCCTTTCCGGGACTTTCGCTTTCCCCCTCCCTATTGCCACGGCGGAAC
TCATCGCCGCCTGCCTTGCCCGCTGCTGGACAGGGGCTCGGCTGTTGGGCACTGACAATTCCGTGGTGTT
GTCGGGGAAATCATCGTCCTTTCCTTGGCTGCTCGCCTGTGTTGCCACCTGGATTCTGCGCGGGACGTCC
TTCTGCTACGTCCCTTCGGCCCTCAATCCAGCGGACCTTCCTTCCCGCGGCCTGCTGCCGGCTCTGCGGC
CTCTTCCGCGTCTTCGCCTTCGCCCTCAGACGAGTCGGATCTCCCTTTGGGCCGCCTCCCCGCCTGAGAT
CCTTTAAGACCAATGACTTACAAGGCAGCTGTAGATCTTAGCCACTTTTTAAAAGAAAAGGGGGGACTGG
AAGGGCTAATTCACTCCCAACGAAGACAAGATCTGCTTTTTGCTTGTACTGGGTCTCTCTGGTTAGACCA
GATCTGAGCCTGGGAGCTCTCTGGCTAACTAGGGAACCCACTGCTTAAGCCTCAATAAAGCTTGCCTTGA
GTGCTTCAAGTAGTGTGTGCCCGTCTGTTGTGTGACTCTGGTAACTAGAGATCCCTCAGACCCTTTTAGT
CAGTGTGGAAAATCTCTAGCAGTAGTAGTTCATGTCATCTTATTATTCAGTATTTATAACTTGCAAAGAA
ATGAATATCAGAGAGTGAGAGGCCCGGGTTAATTAAGGAAAGGGCTAGATCATTCTTGAAGACGAAAGGG
CCTCGTGATACGCCTATTTTTATAGGTTAATGTCATGATAATAATGGTTTCTTAGACGTCAGGTGGCACT
TTTCGGGGAAATGTGCGCGGAACCCCTATTTGTTTATTTTTCTAAATACATTCAAATATGTATCCGCTCA
TGAGACAATAACCCTGATAAATGCTTCAATAATATTGAAAAAGGAAGAGTATGAGTATTCAACATTTCCG
TGTCGCCCTTATTCCCTTTTTTGCGGCATTTTGCCTTCCTGTTTTTGCTCACCCAGAAACGCTGGTGAAA
GTAAAAGATGCTGAAGATCAGTTGGGTGCACGAGTGGGTTACATCGAACTGGATCTCAACAGCGGTAAGA
TCCTTGAGAGTTTTCGCCCCGAAGAACGTTTTCCAATGATGAGCACTTTTAAAGTTCTGCTATGTGGCGC
GGTATTATCCCGTGTTGACGCCGGGCAAGAGCAACTCGGTCGCCGCATACACTATTCTCAGAATGACTTG
GTTGAGTACTCACCAGTCACAGAAAAGCATCTTACGGATGGCATGACAGTAAGAGAATTATGCAGTGCTG
CCATAACCATGAGTGATAACACTGCGGCCAACTTACTTCTGACAACGATCGGAGGACCGAAGGAGCTAAC
CGCTTTTTTGCACAACATGGGGGATCATGTAACTCGCCTTGATCGTTGGGAACCGGAGCTGAATGAAGCC
ATACCAAACGACGAGCGTGACACCACGATGCCTGTAGCAATGGCAACAACGTTGCGCAAACTATTAACTG
GCGAACTACTTACTCTAGCTTCCCGGCAACAATTAATAGACTGGATGGAGGCGGATAAAGTTGCAGGACC
ACTTCTGCGCTCGGCCCTTCCGGCTGGCTGGTTTATTGCTGATAAATCTGGAGCCGGTGAGCGTGGGTCT
CGCGGTATCATTGCAGCACTGGGGCCAGATGGTAAGCCCTCCCGTATCGTAGTTATCTACACGACGGGGA
GTCAGGCAACTATGGATGAACGAAATAGACAGATCGCTGAGATAGGTGCCTCACTGATTAAGCATTGGTA
ACTGTCAGACCAAGTTTACTCATATATACTTTAGATTGATTTAAAACTTCATTTTTAATTTAAAAGGATC
TAGGTGAAGATCCTTTTTGATAATCTCATGACCAAAATCCCTTAACGTGAGTTTTCGTTCCACTGAGCGT
CAGACCCCGTAGAAAAGATCAAAGGATCTTCTTGAGATCCTTTTTTTCTGCGCGTAATCTGCTGCTTGCA
AACAAAAAAACCACCGCTACCAGCGGTGGTTTGTTTGCCGGATCAAGAGCTACCAACTCTTTTTCCGAAG
GTAACTGGCTTCAGCAGAGCGCAGATACCAAATACTGTTCTTCTAGTGTAGCCGTAGTTAGGCCACCACT
TCAAGAACTCTGTAGCACCGCCTACATACCTCGCTCTGCTAATCCTGTTACCAGTGGCTGCTGCCAGTGG
CGATAAGTCGTGTCTTACCGGGTTGGACTCAAGACGATAGTTACCGGATAAGGCGCAGCGGTCGGGCTGA
ACGGGGGGTTCGTGCACACAGCCCAGCTTGGAGCGAACGACCTACACCGAACTGAGATACCTACAGCGTG
AGCTATGAGAAAGCGCCACGCTTCCCGAAGGGAGAAAGGCGGACAGGTATCCGGTAAGCGGCAGGGTCGG
AACAGGAGAGCGCACGAGGGAGCTTCCAGGGGGAAACGCCTGGTATCTTTATAGTCCTGTCGGGTTTCGC
CACCTCTGACTTGAGCGTCGATTTTTGTGATGCTCGTCAGGGGGGCGGAGCCTATGGAAAAACGCCAGCA
ACGCGGCCTTTTTACGGTTCCTGGCCTTTTGCTGGCCTTTTGCTCACATGTTCTTTCCTGCGTTATCCCC
TGATTCTGTGGATAACCGTATTACCGCCTTTGAGTGAGCTGATACCGCTCGCCGCAGCCGAACGACCGAG
CGCAGCGAGTCAGTGAGCGAGGAAGCGGAAGAGCGCCCAATACGCAAACCGCCTCTCCCCGCGCGTTGGC
CGATTCATTAATGCAGCAAGCTCATGGCTGACTAATTTTTTTTATTTATGCAGAGGCCGAGGCCGCCTCG
GCCTCTGAGCTATTCCAGAAGTAGTGAGGAGGCTTTTTTGGAGGCCTAGGCTTTTGCAAAAAGCTCCCCG
TGGCACGACAGGTTTCCCGACTGGAAAGCGGGCAGTGAGCGCAACGCAATTAATGTGAGTTAGCTCACTC
ATTAGGCACCCCAGGCTTTACACTTTATGCTTCCGGCTCGTATGTTGTGTGGAATTGTGAGCGGATAACA
ATTTCACACAGGAAACAGCTATGACATGATTACGAATTTCACAAATAAAGCATTTTTTTCACTGCATTCT
AGTTGTGGTTTGTCCAAACTCATCAATGTATCTTATCATGTCTGGATCAACTGGATAACTCAAGCTAACC
AAAATCATCCCAAACTTCCCACCCCATACCCTATTACCACTGCCAATTACCTGTGGTTTCATTTACTCTA
AACCTGTGATTCCTCTGAATTATTTTCATTTTAAAGAAATTGTATTTGTTAAATATGTACTACAAACTTA
GTAGTTGGAAGGGCTAATTCACTCCCAAAGAAGACAAGATATCCTTGATCTGTGGATCTACCACACACAA
GGCTACTTCCCTGATTAGCAGAACTACACACCAGGGCCAGGGGTCAGATATCCACTGACCTTTGGATGGT
GCTACAAGCTAGTACCAGTTGAGCCAGATAAGGTAGAAGAGGCCAATAAAGGAGAGAACACCAGCTTGTT
ACACCCTGTGAGCCTGCATGGGATGGATGACCCGGAGAGAGAAGTGTTAGAGTGGAGGTTTGACAGCCGC
CTAGCATTTCATCACGTGGCCCGAGAGCTGCATCCGGAGTACTTCAAGAACTGCTGATATCGAGCTTGCT
ACAAGGGACTTTCCGCTGGGGACTTTCCAGGGAGGCGTGGCCTGGGCGGGACTGGGGAGTGGCGAGCCCT
CAGATCCTGCATATAAGCAGCTGCTTTTTGCCTGTACTGGGTCTCTCTGGTTAGACCAGATCTGAGCCTG
GGAGCTCTCTGGCTAACTAGGGAACCCACTGCTTAAGCCTCAATAAAGCTTGCCTTGAGTGCTTCAAGTA
GTGTGTGCCCGTCTGTTGTGTGACTCTGGTAACTAGAGATCCCTCAGACCCTTTTAGTCAGTGTGGAAAA
TCTCTAGCAGTGGCGCCCGAACAGGGACTTGAAAGCGAAAGGGAAACCAGAGGAGCTCTCTCGACGCAGG
ACTCGGCTTGCTGAAGCGCGCACGGCAAGAGGCGAGGGGCGGCGACTGGTGAGTACGCCAAAAATTTTGA
CTAGCGGAGGCTAGAAGGAGAGAGATGGGTGCGAGAGCGTCAGTATTAAGCGGGGGAGAATTAGATCGCG
ATGGGAAAAAATTCGGTTAAGGCCAGGGGGAAAGAAAAAATATAAATTAAAACATATAGTATGGGCAAGC
AGGGAGCTAGAACGATTCGCAGTTAATCCTGGCCTGTTAGAAACATCAGAAGGCTGTAGACAAATACTGG
GACAGCTACAACCATCCCTTCAGACAGGATCAGAAGAACTTAGATCATTATATAATACAGTAGCAACCCT
CTATTGTGTGCATCAAAGGATAGAGATAAAAGACACCAAGGAAGCTTTAGACAAGATAGAGGAAGAGCAA
AACAAAAGTAAGACCACCGCACAGCAAGCGGCCGGCCGCTGATCTTCAGACCTGGAGGAGGAGATATGAG
GGACAATTGGAGAAGTGAATTATATAAATATAAAGTAGTAAAAATTGAACCATTAGGAGTAGCACCCACC
AAGGCAAAGAGAAGAGTGGTGCAGAGAGAAAAAAGAGCAGTGGGAATAGGAGCTTTGTTCCTTGGGTTCT
TGGGAGCAGCAGGAAGCACTATGGGCGCAGCGTCAATGACGCTGACGGTACAGGCCAGACAATTATTGTC
TGGTATAGTGCAGCAGCAGAACAATTTGCTGAGGGCTATTGAGGCGCAACAGCATCTGTTGCAACTCACA
GTCTGGGGCATCAAGCAGCTCCAGGCAAGAATCCTGGCTGTGGAAAGATACCTAAAGGATCAACAGCTCC
TGGGGATTTGGGGTTGCTCTGGAAAACTCATTTGCACCACTGCTGTGCCTTGGAATGCTAGTTGGAGTAA
TAAATCTCTGGAACAGATTTGGAATCACACGACCTGGATGGAGTGGGACAGAGAAATTAACAATTACACA
AGCTTAATACACTCCTTAATTGAAGAATCGCAAAACCAGCAAGAAAAGAATGAACAAGAATTATTGGAAT
TAGATAAATGGGCAAGTTTGTGGAATTGGTTTAACATAACAAATTGGCTGTGGTATATAAAATTATTCAT
AATGATAGTAGGAGGCTTGGTAGGTTTAAGAATAGTTTTTGCTGTACTTTCTATAGTGAATAGAGTTAGG
CA
