>Addgene plasmid #116647 | pHAGE-PTPN11-T73I | depositor partial sequence | sequence record 219522 | insert
ATGACATCGCGGAGATGGTTTCACCCAAATATCACTGGTGTGGAGGCAGAAAACCTACTGTTGACAAGAG
GAGTTGATGGCAGTTTTTTGGCAAGGCCTAGTAAAAGTAACCCTGGAGACTTCACACTTTCCGTTAGAAG
AAATGGAGCTGTCACCCACATCAAGATTCAGAACACTGGTGATTACTATGACCTGTATGGAGGGGAGAAA
TTTGCCATTTTGGCTGAGTTGGTCCAGTATTACATGGAACATCACGGGCAATTAAAAGAGAAGAATGGAG
ATGTCATTGAGCTTAAATATCCTCTGAACTGTGCAGATCCTACCTCTGAAAGGTGGTTTCATGGACATCT
CTCTGGGAAAGAAGCAGAGAAATTATTAACTGAAAAAGGAAAACATGGTAGTTTTCTTGTACGAGAGAGC
CAGAGCCACCCTGGAGATTTTGTTCTTTCTGTGCGCACTGGTGATGACAAAGGGGAGAGCAATGACGGCA
AGTCTAAAGTGACCCATGTTATGATTCGCTGTCAGGAACTGAAATACGACGTTGGTGGAGGAGAACGGTT
TGATTCTTTGACAGATCTTGTGGAACATTATAAGAAGAATCCTATGGTGGAAACATTGGGTACAGTACTA
CAACTCAAGCAGCCCCTTAACACGACTCGTATAAATGCTGCTGAAATAGAAAGCAGAGTTCGAGAACTAA
GCAAATTAGCTGAGACCACAGATAAAGTCAAACAAGGCTTTTGGGAAGAATTTGAGACACTACAACAACA
GGAGTGCAAACTTCTCTACAGCCGAAAAGAGGGTCAAAGGCAAGAAAACAAAAACAAAAATAGATATAAA
AACATCCTGCCCTTTGATCATACCAGGGTTGTCCTACACGATGGTGATCCCAATGAGCCTGTTTCAGATT
ACATCAATGCAAATATCATCATGCCTGAATTTGAAACCAAGTGCAACAATTCAAAGCCCAAAAAGAGTTA
CATTGCCACACAAGGCTGCCTGCAAAACACGGTGAATGACTTTTGGCGGATGGTGTTCCAAGAAAACTCC
CGAGTGATTGTCATGACAACGAAAGAAGTGGAGAGAGGAAAGAGTAAATGTGTCAAATACTGGCCTGATG
AGTATGCTCTAAAAGAATATGGCGTCATGCGTGTTAGGAACGTCAAAGAAAGCGCCGCTCATGACTATAC
GCTAAGAGAACTTAAACTTTCAAAGGTTGGACAAGGGAATACGGAGAGAACGGTCTGGCAATACCACTTT
CGGACCTGGCCGGACCACGGCGTGCCCAGCGACCCTGGGGGCGTGCTGGACTTCCTGGAGGAGGTGCACC
ATAAGCAGGAGAGCATCATGGATGCAGGGCCGGTCGTGGTGCACTGCAGGTGA
